>Addgene plasmid #231727 | pLIB-LEO1 | addgene full sequence | sequence record 463312 | Addgene NGS Result
GGCTCAAGTATGGGCATCATTCGCACATGTAGGCTCGGCCCTGACCAAGTCAAATCCATGCGGGCTGCTC
TTGATCTTTTCGGTCGTGAGTTCGGAGACGTAGCCACCTACTCCCAACATCAGCCGGACTCCGATTACCT
CGGGAACTTGCTCCGTAGTAAGACATTCATCGCGCTTGCTGCCTTCGACCAAGAAGCGGTTGTTGGCGCT
CTCGCGGCTTACGTTCTGCCCAAGTTTGAGCAGCCGCGTAGTGAGATCTATATCTATGATCTCGCAGTCT
CCGGCGAGCACCGGAGGCAGGGCATTGCCACCGCGCTCATCAATCTCCTCAAGCATGAGGCCAACGCGCT
TGGTGCTTATGTGATCTACGTGCAAGCAGATTACGGTGACGATCCCGCAGTGGCTCTCTATACAAAGTTG
GGCATACGGGAAGAAGTGATGCACTTTGATATCGACCCAAGTACCGCCACCTAACAATTCGTTCAAGCCG
AGATCGGCTTCCCGGCCGCGGAGTTGTTCGGTAAATTGTCACAACGCCGCGAATATAGTCTTTACCATGC
CCTTGGCCACGCCCCTCTTTAATACGACGGGCAATTTGCACTTCAGAAAATGAAGAGTTTGCTTTAGCCA
TAACAAAAGTCCAGTATGCTTTTTCACAGCATAACTGGACTGATTTCAGTTTACAACTATTCTGTCTAGT
TTAAGACTTTATTGTCATAGTTTAGATCTATTTTGTTCAGTTTAAGACTTTATTGTCCGCCCACACCCGC
TTACGCAGGGCATCCATTTATTACTCAACCGTAACCGATTTTGCCAGGTTACGCGGCTGGTCTATGCGGT
GTGAAATACCGCACAGATGCGTAAGGAGAAAATACCGCATCAGGCGCTCTTCCGCTTCCTCGCTCACTGA
CTCGCTGCGCTCGGTCGTTCGGCTGCGGCGAGCGGTATCAGCTCACTCAAAGGCGGTAATACGGTTATCC
ACAGAATCAGGGGATAACGCAGGAAAGAACATGTGAGCAAAAGGCCAGCAAAAGGCCAGGAACCGTAAAA
AGGCCGCGTTGCTGGCGTTTTTCCATAGGCTCCGCCCCCCTGACGAGCATCACAAAAATCGACGCTCAAG
TCAGAGGTGGCGAAACCCGACAGGACTATAAAGATACCAGGCGTTTCCCCCTGGAAGCTCCCTCGTGCGC
TCTCCTGTTCCGACCCTGCCGCTTACCGGATACCTGTCCGCCTTTCTCCCTTCGGGAAGCGTGGCGCTTT
CTCATAGCTCACGCTGTAGGTATCTCAGTTCGGTGTAGGTCGTTCGCTCCAAGCTGGGCTGTGTGCACGA
ACCCCCCGTTCAGCCCGACCGCTGCGCCTTATCCGGTAACTATCGTCTTGAGTCCAACCCGGTAAGACAC
GACTTATCGCCACTGGCAGCAGCCACTGGTAACAGGATTAGCAGAGCGAGGTATGTAGGCGGTGCTACAG
AGTTCTTGAAGTGGTGGCCTAACTACGGCTACACTAGAAGAATAGTATTTGGTATCTGCGCTCTGCTGAA
GCCAGTTACCTTCGGAAAAAGAGTTGGTAGCTCTTGATCCGGCAAACAAACCACCGCTGGTAGCGGTGGT
TTTTTTGTTTGCAAGCAGCAGATTACGCGCAGAAAAAAAGGATCTCAAGAAGATCCTTTGATCTTTTCTA
CGGGGTCTGACGCTCAGTGGAACGAAAACTCACGTTAAGGGATTTTGGTCATGAGATTATCAAAAAGGAT
CTTCACCTAGATCCTTTTAAATTAAAAATGAAGTTTTAAATCAATCTAAAGTATATATGAGTAAACTTGG
TCTGACAGTTACCAATGCTTAATCAGTGAGGCACCTATCTCAGCGATCTGTCTATTTCGTTCATCCATAG
TTGCCTGACTCCCCGTCGTGTAGATAACTACGATACGGGAGGGCTTACCATCTGGCCCCAGTGCTGCAAT
GATACCGCGAGACCCACGCTCACCGGCTCCAGATTTATCAGCAATAAACCAGCCAGCCGGAAGGGCCGAG
CGCAGAAGTGGTCCTGCAACTTTATCCGCCTCCATCCAGTCTATTAATTGTTGCCGGGAAGCTAGAGTAA
GTAGTTCGCCAGTTAATAGTTTGCGCAACGTTGTTGCCATTGCTACAGGCATCGTGGTGTCACGCTCGTC
GTTTGGTATGGCTTCATTCAGCTCCGGTTCCCAACGATCAAGGCGAGTTACATGATCCCCCATGTTGTGC
AAAAAAGCGGTTAGCTCCTTCGGTCCTCCGATCGTTGTCAGAAGTAAGTTGGCCGCAGTGTTATCACTCA
TGGTTATGGCAGCACTGCATAATTCTCTTACTGTCATGCCATCCGTAAGATGCTTTTCTGTGACTGGTGA
GTACTCAACCAAGTCATTCTGAGAATAGTGTATGCGGCGACCGAGTTGCTCTTGCCCGGCGTCAATACGG
GATAATACCGCGCCACATAGCAGAACTTTAAAAGTGCTCATCATTGGAAAACGTTCTTCGGGGCGAAAAC
TCTCAAGGATCTTACCGCTGTTGAGATCCAGTTCGATGTAACCCACTCGTGCACCCAACTGATCTTCAGC
ATCTTTTACTTTCACCAGCGTTTCTGGGTGAGCAAAAACAGGAAGGCAAAATGCCGCAAAAAAGGGAATA
AGGGCGACACGGAAATGTTGAATACTCATACTCTTCCTTTTTCAATATTATTGAAGCATTTATCAGGGTT
ATTGTCTCATGAGCGGATACATATTTGAATGTATTTAGAAAAATAAACAAATAGGGGTTCCGCGCACATT
TCCCCGAAAAGTGCCACCTAAATTGTAAGCGTTAATATTTTGTTAAAATTCGCGTTAAATTTTTGTTAAA
TCAGCTCATTTTTTAACCAATAGGCCGAAATCGGCAAAATCCCTTATAAATCAAAAGAATAGACCGAGAT
AGGGT
[37 nt withheld, positions 2946-2982]
AAGAACGTGGACTCCAACGTCAAAGG
[49 nt withheld, positions 3009-3057]
T
[91 nt withheld, positions 3059-3149]
G
[124 nt withheld, positions 3151-3274]
CCCATTCGCCATTCAGGCTGCAAATAAGCGTTGATATTCAGTCAATTACAAACATTAATAACGAAGAGAT
GACAGAAAAATTTTCATTCTGTGACAGAGAAAAAGTAGCCGAAGATGACGGTTTGTCACATGGAGTTGGC
AGGATGTTTGATTAAAAACATAACAGGAAGAAAAATGCCCCGCTGTGGGCGGACAAAATAGTTGGGAACT
GGGAGGGGTGGAAATGGAGTTTTTAAGGATTATTTAGGGAAGAGTGACAAAATAGATGGGAACTGGGTGT
AGCGTCGTAAGCTAATACGAAAATTAAAAATGACAAAATAGTTTGGAACTAGATTTCACTTATCTGGTTC
GGATCTCCTAGGGGTTATGATAGTTATTGCTCAGCGGTGGCAGCAGCCAACTCAGCTTCCTTTCGGGCTT
TGTTAGCAGCCGGATCTTCTAGGCTCAAGCAGTGATCAGATCCAGACATGATAAGATACATTGATGAGTT
TGGACAAACCACAACTAGAATGCAGTGAAAAAAATGCTTTATTTGTGAAATTTGTGATGCTATTGCTTTA
TTTGTAACCATTATAAGCTGCAATAAACAAGTTAACAACAACAATTGCATTCATTTTATGTTTCAGGTTC
AGGGGGAGGTGTGGGAGGTTTTTTAAAGCAAGTAAAACCTCTACAAATGTGGTATGGCTGATTATGATCC
TCTAGTACTTCTCGACAAGCTTTCA
[1998 nt withheld, positions 4000-5997]
GGATCCGCGCCCGATGGTGGGACGGTATGAATAATCCGGAATATTTATAGGTTTTTTTATTACAAAACTG
TTACGAAAACAGTAAAATACTTATTTATTTGCGAGATGGTTATCATTTTAATTATCTCCATGATCTATTA
ATATTCCGGAGTAGGTCGCGAATCGATACTAGTAAAACCAGATAACTTCGTATAATGTATGCTATACGAA
GTTATGGTACCGCGGCCGCGTAGAGGATCTGTTGATCAGCAGTTCAACCTGTTGATAGTACAAACAAAGC
TGTAGCCAACCACTAGAACTATAGCTAGAGTCCTGGGCGAACAAACGATGCTCGCCTTCCAGAAAACCGA
GGATGCGAACCACTTCATCCGGGGTCAGCACCACCGGCAAGCGCCGCGACGGCCGAGGTCTACCGATCTC
CTGAAGCAAGGGCAGATCCGTGCACAGCACCTTGCCGTAGAAGAACAGCAAGGCCGCCAATGCCTGACGA
TGCGTGGAGACCGAAACCTTGCGCTCGTTCGCCAGCCAGGACAGAAATGCCTCGACTTCGCTGCTGCCCA
AGGTTGCCGGGTGACGCACACCGTGGAAACGGATGAAGGCACAAACCCAGTTGACATAAGCCTGTTCGGT
TCGTAAACTGTAATGCAAGTAGCGTATGCGCTCACGCAACTGGTCCAGAACCTTGACCGAACGCAGCGGT
GGTAACGGCGCAGTGGCGGTTTTCATGGCTTGTTATGACTGTTTTTTTGTACAGTCTATGCCTCGGGCAT
CCAAGCAGCAAGCGCGTTACGCCGTGGGTCGATGTTTGATGTTATGGAGCAGCAACGATGTTACGCAGCA
GCAACGATGTTACGCAGCAGGGCAGTCGCCCTAAAACAAAGTTAGGT
Features (pLannotate 1.2.2; 18 found; start..end, strand, type, name):
    541..765     +  mobile_element Tn7R: mini-Tn7 element (right end of the Tn7 transposon) Tn7
    833..884     +  misc_feature   bom (fragment): basis of mobility region from pBR322
   1070..1658    -  rep_origin     ori: high-copy-number ColE1/pMB1/pBR322/pUC origin of replication
   1829..2689    -  CDS            AmpR: β-lactamase; bla; confers resistance to ampicillin, carbenicillin, and related antibiotics
   2690..2794    -  promoter       AmpR promoter: bla
   2820..3274    -  rep_origin     f1 ori (sequence partly withheld): f1 bacteriophage origin of replication; arrow indicates direction of (+) strand synthesis
   3279..3295    -  CDS            lacZα (fragment): LacZα fragment of β-galactosidase; lacZ fragment
   3458..3623    +  mobile_element Tn7L: mini-Tn7 element (left end of the Tn7 transposon) Tn7
   3655..3704    -  CDS            SET1 (fragment): solubility-enhancement tag derived from T7 phage gene 10B
   3733..3867    -  polyA_signal   SV40 poly(A) signal: SV40 polyadenylation signal
   3890..3973    -  CDS            large T antigen (fragment): large T antigen from SV40 (simian virus 40)
   4066..5997    -  CDS            LEO1 (sequence withheld): LEO1_HUMAN - Also known as RDL. Experimental evidence at protein level: Swiss-Prot protein existence level 1. Component of the PAF1 complex (PAF1C) which has multiple functions during transcription by RNA polymerase II and is implicated in regulation of development and maintenance of embryonic stem cell pluripotency. PAF1C associates with RNA polymerase II through interaction with POLR2A CTD non-phosphorylated and 'Ser-2'- and 'Ser- 5'-phosphorylated forms and is involved in transcriptional elongation, acting both independently and synergistically with TCEA1 and in cooperation with the DSIF co
   6040..6131    -  promoter       polyhedrin promoter: polh from Autographa californica; promoter for the baculovirus polyhedrin gene
   6179..6212    -  protein_bind   loxP: Cre-mediated recombination occurs in the 8-bp core sequence (GCATACAT). Cre recombinase
   6241..6268    +  rep_origin     R6K γ ori (fragment): γ replication origin from E. coli plasmid R6K; requires the R6K initiator protein pi for replication
   6268..6630    +  CDS            YPR2_ECOLX (fragment): Protein predicted: Swiss-Prot protein existence level 4. From Escherichia coli.
   6608..6636    +  promoter       Pc promoter: intI1 (promoter lies within the coding sequence); class 1 integron promoter
   6825..474     +  CDS            GmR (across the origin): gentamycin acetyltransferase; aacC1; confers resistance to gentamycin
