[The description below was written by a language model from this plasmid's Addgene catalogue record and pLannotate feature annotations shown in this document.]
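Description:
pLIB-LEO1 is a 6,884-nt baculovirus transfer plasmid for producing human LEO1 in insect cells, built on the pLIB backbone by Gibson assembly. It is maintained in E. coli at high copy through a ColE1/pUC-type origin and selected with ampicillin via the β-lactamase gene and its own promoter. An f1 phage origin is also present. Several short annotated fragments (bom, lacZα, R6K γ ori, a T7 gene 10B-derived tag and SV40 large T antigen) appear to be backbone remnants or incidental matches rather than functional parts.

The expression cassette places the LEO1 coding sequence under the polyhedrin promoter of Autographa californica nucleopolyhedrovirus, a very late and highly active baculoviral promoter, and ends with an SV40 polyadenylation signal. No affinity or epitope tag on LEO1 is annotated in the feature table, and the catalogue fields do not mention one. The cassette, together with a gentamicin acetyltransferase gene driven by a class 1 integron Pc promoter, lies in the segment bounded by the Tn7L and Tn7R mini-Tn7 ends. This layout allows Tn7 transposition of the cassette into a bacmid in a suitable E. coli host, with gentamicin resistance marking the transposed segment. The resulting recombinant baculovirus genome can then be used to infect insect cells. A single loxP site next to the promoter offers a route for Cre-mediated fusion with other loxP-bearing plasmids.

LEO1 is a subunit of the PAF1 complex, which associates with RNA polymerase II and promotes transcript elongation. The associated publication concerns PAF1C-mediated activation of CDK12/13 kinase activity, so the plasmid was presumably used to make recombinant LEO1 for biochemical work on that complex, although the record states the purpose only as protein expression in insect cells.
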