Addgene plasmid #231727: pLIB-LEO1
Purpose: Protein expression in insect cells
Depositing lab: Jesper Svejstrup. Depositing organization: University of Copenhagen. Publication: PAF1C-mediated activation of CDK12/13 kinase activity is critical for CTD phosphorylation and transcript elongation. Lopez Martinez D, Todorovski I, Noe Gonzalez M, Rusimbi C, Blears D, Khallou N, Han Z, Dirac-Svejstrup AB, Svejstrup JQ. Mol Cell. 2025 May 15;85(10):1952-1967.e8. doi: 10.1016/j.molcel.2025.04.012. Epub 2025 May 1. PubMed 40315851.
Backbone
  Vector backbone: pLIB
  Vector type: Insect Expression
Growth in bacteria
  Bacterial resistance: Ampicillin, 100 μg/mL
  Growth temperature: 37°C
  Growth strain: DH5alpha
  Copy number: High Copy
Gene/Insert
  Gene/Insert name: LEO1
  Species: H. sapiens (human)
  Entrez Gene: LEO1 (a.k.a. RDL)
  Cloning method: Gibson Cloning
Terms and licenses: Academic/Nonprofit Terms; Industry Terms: Not Available to Industry
Depositor comments: Please visit https://doi.org/10.1101/2024.10.14.618141 for bioRxiv preprint.
How to cite: pLIB-LEO1 was a gift from Jesper Svejstrup (Addgene plasmid # 231727 ; http://n2t.net/addgene:231727 ; RRID:Addgene_231727)
